>Addgene plasmid #42575 | pNICE-LAP-neurexin-1beta | depositor full sequence | sequence record 57545 | pNICE-LAP-neurexin-1beta sequence 5268 bps
ATGGCCCGCCTGGCTGACCGCCCAACGACCCCCGCCCATTGACGTCAATAATGACGTATGTTCCCATAGT
AACGCCAATAGGGACTTTCCATTGACGTCAATGGGTGGAGTATTTACGGTAAACTGCCCACTTGGCAGTA
CATCAAGTGTATCATATGCCAAGTACGCCCCCTATTGACGTCAATGACGGTAAATGGCCCGCCTGGCATT
ATGCCCAGTACATGACCTTATGGGACTTTCCTACTTGGCAGTACATCTACGTATTAGTCATCGCTATTAC
CATGGTGATGCGGTTTTGGCAGTACATCAATGGGCGTGGATAGCGGTTTGACTCACGGGGATTTCCAAGT
CTCCACCCCATTGACGTCAATGGGAGTTTGTTTTGGCACCAAAATCAACGGGACTTTCCAAAATGTCGTA
ACAACTCCGCCCCATTGACGCAAATGGGCGGTAGGCGTGTACGGTGGGAGGTCTATATAAGCAGAGCTGG
TTTAGTGAACCGTCAGATCCGCTAGCGCTACCGGACTCAGATCTCGAGCTCAAGCTTACCATGTACCAGA
GGATGCTCCGGTGCGGCGCCGATCTGGGATCGCCCGGGGGCGGCAGTGGCGGCGGCGCAGGGGGGCGCCT
GGCCCTGATCTGGATAGTCCCGCTCACCCTCGGCGGCCTCCTAGGAGTGGCCTGGGGGGCATCCAGTTTG
GGAGCGCACCACATCCACCATTTCCATGGCAGCAGCAAGGAATTCGAGCAGAAGCTGATCAGCGAGGAGG
ACCTGGGCTTCGAGATCGACAAGGTGTGGCACGACTTCCCCGCCACTAGTCCTATTGCAATCTACAGGTC
ACCAGCATCCTTGCGAGGCGGACACGCTGGGACAACATATATCTTTAGCAAAGGTGGTGGACAGATTACA
TATAAGTGGCCTCCCAATGACCGCCCCAGTACACGAGCAGACAGGCTGGCCATCGGATTTAGCACTGTCC
AGAAGGAAGCCGTGTTGGTGCGTGTGGACAGTTCCTCAGGCCTGGGTGACTACCTGGAGCTGCACATACA
CCAAGGAAAAATTGGAGTTAAGTTTAATGTTGGGACAGATGACATCGCCATCGAAGAGTCTAATGCAATC
ATTAATGATGGGAAATACCATGTAGTACGTTTCACAAGGAGTGGTGGCAATGCCACGTTACAGGTGGACA
GCTGGCCAGTTATCGAACGCTACCCTGCAGGGCGTCAGCTCACAATCTTCAATAGCCAAGCAACCATAAT
AATTGGCGGGAAAGAGCAGGGCCAGCCCTTCCAGGGCCAGCTCTCTGGTCTTTACTACAATGGCTTGAAA
GTTCTGAATATGGCAGCAGAGAACGATGCCAACATCGCCATAGTGGGGAATGTGAGGCTGGTCGGTGAAG
TGCCTTCCTCTATGACAACTGAGTCGACAGCCACTGCCATGCAGTCCGAGATGTCCACCTCAATCATGGA
GACCACCACAACCCTGGCTACCAGCACAGCTCGACGAGGAAAGCCCCCCACAAAGGAGCCTATCAGCCAG
ACCACGGATGATATCCTTGTGGCCTCGGCAGAGTGTCCCAGCGACGATGAGGACATTGACCCCTGTGAGC
CGAGCTCAGGTGGGTTAGCCAACCCCACCCGAGTGGGCGGCCGCGAACCATACCCAGGCTCGGCAGAGGT
GATCCGGGAGTCTAGCAGTACCACTGGCATGGTGGTGGGGATTGTCGCAGCAGCAGCTCTGTGCATCCTC
ATCCTCCTCTATGCCATGTACAAGTACAGAAACCGGGATGAAGGCTCATATCACGTGGATGAGAGTCGAA
ACTACATCAGTAACTCAGCACAGTCCAATGGGGCTGTGGTCAAGGAGAAGCAGCCCAGCAGTGCGAAAAG
CGCCAACAAAAACAAGAAGAACAAGGATAAGGAGTATTATGTCTAGGGATCCGACTCTAGATCATAATCA
GCCATACCACATTTGTAGAGGTTTTACTTGCTTTAAAAAACCTCCCACACCTCCCCCTGAACCTGAAACA
TAAAATGAATGCAATTGTTGTTGTTAACTTGTTTATTGCAGCTTATAATGGTTACAAATAAAGCAATAGC
ATCACAAATTTCACAAATAAAGCATTTTTTTCACTGCATTCTAGTTGTGGTTTGTCCAAACTCATCAATG
TATCTTAAGGCGTAAATTGTAAGCGTTAATATTTTGTTAAAATTCGCGTTAAATTTTTGTTAAATCAGCT
CATTTTTTAACCAATAGGCCGAAATCGGCAAAATCCCTTATAAATCAAAAGAATAGACCGAGATAGGGT
[37 nt withheld, positions 2310-2346]
AAAGAACGTGGACTCCAACGTCAAAGG
[49 nt withheld, positions 2374-2422]
T
[91 nt withheld, positions 2424-2514]
G
[124 nt withheld, positions 2516-2639]
CAGGTGGCACTTTTCGGGGAAATGTGCGCGGAACCCCTATTTGTTTATTTTTCTAAATACATTCAAATAT
GTATCCGCTCATGAGACAATAACCCTGATAAATGCTTCAATAATATTGAAAAAGGAAGAGTCCTGAGGCG
GAAAGAACCAGCTGTGGAATGTGTGTCAGTTAGGGTGTGGAAAGTCCCCAGGCTCCCCAGCAGGCAGAAG
TATGCAAAGCATGCATCTCAATTAGTCAGCAACCAGGTGTGGAAAGTCCCCAGGCTCCCCAGCAGGCAGA
AGTATGCAAAGCATGCATCTCAATTAGTCAGCAACCATAGTCCCGCCCCTAACTCCGCCCATCCCGCCCC
TAACTCCGCCCAGTTCCGCCCATTCTCCGCCCCATGGCTGACTAATTTTTTTTATTTATGCAGAGGCCGA
GGCCGCCTCGGCCTCTGAGCTATTCCAGAAGTAGTGAGGAGGCTTTTTTGGAGGCCTAGGCTTTTGCAAA
GATCGATCAAGAGACAGGATGAGGATCGTTTCGCATGATTGAACAAGATGGATTGCACGCAGGTTCTCCG
GCCGCTTGGGTGGAGAGGCTATTCGGCTATGACTGGGCACAACAGACAATCGGCTGCTCTGATGCCGCCG
TGTTCCGGCTGTCAGCGCAGGGGCGCCCGGTTCTTTTTGTCAAGACCGACCTGTCCGGTGCCCTGAATGA
ACTGCAAGACGAGGCAGCGCGGCTATCGTGGCTGGCCACGACGGGCGTTCCTTGCGCAGCTGTGCTCGAC
GTTGTCACTGAAGCGGGAAGGGACTGGCTGCTATTGGGCGAAGTGCCGGGGCAGGATCTCCTGTCATCTC
ACCTTGCTCCTGCCGAGAAAGTATCCATCATGGCTGATGCAATGCGGCGGCTGCATACGCTTGATCCGGC
TACCTGCCCATTCGACCACCAAGCGAAACATCGCATCGAGCGAGCACGTACTCGGATGGAAGCCGGTCTT
GTCGATCAGGATGATCTGGACGAAGAGCATCAGGGGCTCGCGCCAGCCGAACTGTTCGCCAGGCTCAAGG
CGAGCATGCCCGACGGCGAGGATCTCGTCGTGACCCATGGCGATGCCTGCTTGCCGAATATCATGGTGGA
AAATGGCCGCTTTTCTGGATTCATCGACTGTGGCCGGCTGGGTGTGGCGGACCGCTATCAGGACATAGCG
TTGGCTACCCGTGATATTGCTGAAGAGCTTGGCGGCGAATGGGCTGACCGCTTCCTCGTGCTTTACGGTA
TCGCCGCTCCCGATTCGCAGCGCATCGCCTTCTATCGCCTTCTTGACGAGTTCTTCTGAGCGGGACTCTG
GGGTTCGAAATGACCGACCAAGCGACGCCCAACCTGCCATCACGAGATTTCGATTCCACCGCCGCCTTCT
ATGAAAGGTTGGGCTTCGGAATCGTTTTCCGGGACGCCGGCTGGATGATCCTCCAGCGCGGGGATCTCAT
GCTGGAGTTCTTCGCCCACCCTAGGGGGAGGCTAACTGAAACACGGAAGGAGACAATACCGGAAGGAACC
CGCGCTATGACGGCAATAAAAAGACAGAATAAAACGCACGGTGTTGGGTCGTTTGTTCATAAACGCGGGG
TTCGGTCCCAGGGCTGGCACTCTGTCGATACCCCACCGAGACCCCATTGGGGCCAATACGCCCGCGTTTC
TTCCTTTTCCCCACCCCACCCCCCAAGTTCGGGTGAAGGCCCAGGGCTCGCAGCCAACGTCGGGGCGGCA
GGCCCTGCCATAGCCTCAGGTTACTCATATATACTTTAGATTGATTTAAAACTTCATTTTTAATTTAAAA
GGATCTAGGTGAAGATCCTTTTTGATAATCTCATGACCAAAATCCCTTAACGTGAGTTTTCGTTCCACTG
AGCGTCAGACCCCGTAGAAAAGATCAAAGGATCTTCTTGAGATCCTTTTTTTCTGCGCGTAATCTGCTGC
TTGCAAACAAAAAAACCACCGCTACCAGCGGTGGTTTGTTTGCCGGATCAAGAGCTACCAACTCTTTTTC
CGAAGGTAACTGGCTTCAGCAGAGCGCAGATACCAAATACTGTCCTTCTAGTGTAGCCGTAGTTAGGCCA
CCACTTCAAGAACTCTGTAGCACCGCCTACATACCTCGCTCTGCTAATCCTGTTACCAGTGGCTGCTGCC
AGTGGCGATAAGTCGTGTCTTACCGGGTTGGACTCAAGACGATAGTTACCGGATAAGGCGCAGCGGTCGG
GCTGAACGGGGGGTTCGTGCACACAGCCCAGCTTGGAGCGAACGACCTACACCGAACTGAGATACCTACA
GCGTGAGCTATGAGAAAGCGCCACGCTTCCCGAAGGGAGAAAGGCGGACAGGTATCCGGTAAGCGGCAGG
GTCGGAACAGGAGAGCGCACGAGGGAGCTTCCAGGGGGAAACGCCTGGTATCTTTATAGTCCTGTCGGGT
TTCGCCACCTCTGACTTGAGCGTCGATTTTTGTGATGCTCGTCAGGGGGGCGGAGCCTATGGAAAAACGC
CAGCAACGCGGCCTTTTTACGGTTCCTGGCCTTTTGCTGGCCTTTTGCTCACATGTTCTTTCCTGCGTTA
TCCCCTGATTCTGTGGATAACCGTATTACCGCCATGCAT
Features (pLannotate 1.2.2; 14 found; start..end, strand, type, name):
      1..284     +  enhancer       CMV enhancer (fragment): human cytomegalovirus immediate early enhancer
    285..488     +  promoter       CMV promoter: human cytomegalovirus (CMV) immediate early promoter
    511..547     +  misc_feature   MCS (fragment): multiple cloning site
    551..1933    +  CDS            Nrxn1: NRX1B_MOUSE - Experimental evidence at protein level: Swiss-Prot protein existence level 1. Neuronal cell surface protein that may be involved in cell recognition and cell adhesion by forming intracellular junctions through binding to neuroligins. May play a role in formation or maintenance of synaptic junctions. May mediate intracellular signaling. May play a role in angiogenesis (By similarity). From Mus musculus (Mouse).
   1950..2033    +  CDS            large T antigen (fragment): large T antigen from SV40 (simian virus 40)
   2056..2177    +  polyA_signal   SV40 poly(A) signal: SV40 polyadenylation signal
   2211..2639    -  rep_origin     f1 ori (sequence partly withheld): f1 bacteriophage origin of replication; arrow indicates direction of (+) strand synthesis
   2666..2770    +  promoter       AmpR promoter: bla
   2772..3129    +  promoter       SV40 promoter: SV40 enhancer and early promoter
   3164..3958    +  CDS            NeoR/KanR: aminoglycoside phosphotransferase from Tn5; aph(3')-II (or nptII); confers resistance to neomycin, kanamycin, and G418 (Geneticin®)
   3979..4131    +  CDS            ble (fragment): BLE_KLEPN - Experimental evidence at protein level: Swiss-Prot protein existence level 1. Binding protein with a strong affinity to the bleomycin family of antibiotics. Binds to CL990; an antimitotic-antibiotic compound. From Klebsiella pneumoniae.
   4190..4237    +  polyA_signal   HSV TK poly(A) signal: herpes simplex virus thymidine kinase polyadenylation signal (Cole and Stacy, 1985)
   4328..4344    -  polyA_signal   bGH poly(A) signal (fragment): bovine growth hormone polyadenylation signal
   4566..5154    +  rep_origin     ori: high-copy-number ColE1/pMB1/pBR322/pUC origin of replication
