[The description below was written by a language model from this plasmid's Addgene catalogue record and pLannotate feature annotations shown in this document.]
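Description:
pNICE-LAP-neurexin-1beta is a 5,268 bp mammalian expression plasmid built on the pNICE backbone. It carries mouse neurexin-1β fused to LAP, the lipoic acid ligase acceptor peptide. The roughly 1.37 kb insert was cloned between HindIII and BamHI sites, downstream of the human cytomegalovirus immediate early enhancer and promoter, and transcription ends at an SV40 polyadenylation signal. The record lists a c-Myc epitope placed after the signal peptide at the N-terminal end of the insert. In a cell surface protein this position should put the tag on the extracellular side of the mature protein. The automated feature table annotates the whole open reading frame simply as Nrxn1. It does not resolve the LAP or Myc segments separately, so their exact order and positions cannot be read from it.

The plasmid is propagated in E. coli from a high-copy ColE1/pUC-type origin and is selected with kanamycin. The NeoR/KanR gene (Tn5 aminoglycoside phosphotransferase) sits behind tandem bacterial (bla) and SV40 early promoters and is followed by an HSV TK polyadenylation signal. This arrangement also allows G418 selection in mammalian cells. An f1 origin is present as well. Short annotated fragments of SV40 large T antigen, ble and the bGH poly(A) signal appear to be backbone remnants rather than functional elements.

The associated publication concerns quantum dot targeting with lipoic acid ligase and HaloTag for single-molecule imaging on living cells. This fits the use of the construct to express a surface neurexin-1β that can be enzymatically and site-specifically labelled at its LAP tag for live-cell imaging.
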