Addgene plasmid #42575: pNICE-LAP-neurexin-1beta
Depositing lab: Alice Ting. Publication: Quantum Dot Targeting with Lipoic Acid Ligase and HaloTag for Single-Molecule Imaging on Living Cells. Liu DS, Phipps WS, Loh KH, Howarth M, Ting AY. ACS Nano. 2012 Dec 21;6(12):11080-7. doi: 10.1021/nn304793z. Epub 2012 Dec 5. PubMed 23181687.
Backbone
  Vector backbone: pNICE
  Backbone size w/o insert (bp): 3897
  Total vector size (bp): 5268
  Vector type: Mammalian Expression
Growth in bacteria
  Bacterial resistance: Kanamycin, 50 μg/mL
  Growth temperature: 37°C
  Growth strain: DH5alpha
  Copy number: High Copy
Gene/Insert
  Gene/Insert name: LAP-neurexin-1beta
  Species: M. musculus (mouse)
  Insert size (bp): 1371
  Promoter: CMV
  Tag / fusion protein: c-Myc, after signal peptide (N terminal on insert)
  Cloning method: Restriction Enzyme; 5′ cloning site HindIII (not destroyed); 3′ cloning site BamHI (not destroyed)
  Sequencing primers: 5′ CMV forward
Terms and licenses: Academic/Nonprofit Terms; Industry Terms: Not Available to Industry
How to cite: pNICE-LAP-neurexin-1beta was a gift from Alice Ting (Addgene plasmid # 42575 ; http://n2t.net/addgene:42575 ; RRID:Addgene_42575)
