>Addgene plasmid #42575 | pNICE-LAP-neurexin-1beta | addgene partial sequence | sequence record 60108 | CMV-F 5'-CGCAAATGGGCGGTAGGCGTG-3'
TTAGTGAACCGTCAGATCCGCTAGCGCTACCGGACTCAGATCTCGAGCTCAAGCTTACCATGTACCAGAG
GATGCTCCGGTGCGGCGCCGATCTGGGATCGCCCGGGGGCGGCAGTGGCGGCGGCGCAGGGGGGCGCCTG
GCCCTGATCTGGATAGTCCCGCTCACCCTCGGCGGCCTCCTAGGAGTGGCCTGGGGGGCATCCAGTTTGG
GAGCGCACCACATCCACCATTTCCATGGCAGCAGCAAGGAATTCGAGCAGAAGCTGATCAGCGAGGAGGA
CCTGGGCTTCGAGATCGACAAGGTGTGGCACGACTTCCCCGCCACTAGTCCTATTGCAATCTACAGGTCA
CCAGCATCCTTGCGAGGCGGACACGCTGGGACAACATATATCTTTAGCAAAGGTGGTGGACAGATTACAT
ATAAGTGGCCTCCCAATGACCGCCCCAGTACACGAGCAGACAGGCTGGCCATCGGATTTAGCACTGTCCA
GAAGGAAGCCGTGTTGGTGCGTGTGGACAGTTCCTCAGGCCTGGGTGACTACCTGGAGCTGCACATACAC
CAAGGAAAAATTGGAGTTAAGTTTAATGTTGGGACAGATGACATCGCCATCGAAGAGTCTAATGCAATCA
TTAATGATGGGAAATACCATGTAGTACGTTTCACAAGGAGTGGTGGCAATGCCACGTTACAGGTGGACAG
CTGGCCAGTTATCGAACGCTACCCTGCAGGGCGTCAGCTCACAATCTTCAATAGCCAAGCAACCATAATA
ATTGGCGGGAAAGAGCAGGGCCAGCCCTTCCAGGGCCAGCTCTCTGGTCTTTACTACAATGGCTTGAAAG
TTCTGAATATGGCAGCAGAGAACGATGCCAACATCGCCATAGTGGGGAATGTGAGGCTGGTCGGTGAAGT
GCCTTCCTCTATGACAACTGAGTCGACAGCCACTGCCATGCAGTCCGAGA
